Addgene plasmid #162079: pEpicVector3G_Puro-T2A-EGFP-VSVg-StrepTagII-ProtC
Purpose: EGFP linked to 3 tags on the C-terminus as barcodes. Puromycin resistant.
Depositing lab: Julien Sage. Depositing organization: Stanford University. Publication: Spatial epitope barcoding reveals clonal tumor patch behaviors. Rovira-Clave X, Drainas AP, Jiang S, Bai Y, Baron M, Zhu B, Dallas AE, Lee MC, Chu TP, Holzem A, Ayyagari R, Bhattacharya D, McCaffrey EF, Greenwald NF, Markovic M, Coles GL, Angelo M, Bassik MC, Sage J, Nolan GP. Cancer Cell. 2022 Nov 14;40(11):1423-1439.e11. doi: 10.1016/j.ccell.2022.09.014. Epub 2022 Oct 13. PubMed 36240778.
Backbone
  Vector backbone: pLV
  Backbone manufacturer: Vectorbuilder
  Vector type: Lentiviral
  Selectable markers: Puromycin
Growth in bacteria
  Bacterial resistance: Ampicillin, 100 μg/mL
  Growth temperature: 37°C
  Growth strain: NEB Stable
  Copy number: High Copy
Gene/Insert
  Gene/Insert name: Puromycin resistant; EGFP linked to VSVg-StrepTagII-ProtC (alt name: G-3-VSP)
  Species: Synthetic
  Mutation: WT
  Promoter: EF1A
  Tag / fusion protein: VSVg-StrepTagII-ProtC (C terminal on insert)
  Cloning method: Unknown
  Sequencing primers: 3′ aaaggagctgacaggtggtg
Terms and licenses: Academic/Nonprofit Terms; Industry Terms: Not Available to Industry
Depositor comments: #1 out of 20 EGFP tagged combinations . Please visit https://doi.org/10.1101/2021.06.29.449991 for bioRxiv preprint.
How to cite: pEpicVector3G_Puro-T2A-EGFP-VSVg-StrepTagII-ProtC was a gift from Julien Sage (Addgene plasmid # 162079 ; http://n2t.net/addgene:162079 ; RRID:Addgene_162079)
