[The description below was written by a language model from this plasmid's Addgene catalogue record and pLannotate feature annotations shown in this document.]
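Description:
pEpicVector3G_Puro-T2A-EGFP-VSVg-StrepTagII-ProtC is a third-generation, self-inactivating lentiviral transfer plasmid built on a commercial pLV backbone. It is propagated in E. coli as a high-copy plasmid through a ColE1/pUC-type origin with ampicillin selection (AmpR), and it also carries an f1 origin and an SV40 origin. The viral portion begins with an RSV promoter fused to a truncated HIV-1 5' LTR, which makes genomic RNA production in packaging cells independent of Tat. This is followed by the Ψ packaging signal with a partial gag sequence, the Rev response element for nuclear export of the unspliced genome, and the cPPT/CTS. A WPRE downstream of the cargo enhances transcript expression, and the ΔU3 3' LTR, followed by an SV40 polyadenylation signal, inactivates LTR promoter activity after integration.

The payload is a single EF1A-driven open reading frame, flanked by Gateway attB recombination scars left from vector assembly. It encodes puromycin N-acetyltransferase, a T2A ribosome-skipping peptide and EGFP, so that transduced mammalian cells produce the drug resistance enzyme and the fluorescent protein as separate polypeptides from one transcript. According to the catalogue entry, EGFP carries three short epitope tags at its C-terminus: VSVg, StrepTagII and ProtC. The automated feature table does not annotate these tags individually, although an unannotated stretch lies between the end of EGFP and attB2 where they would be expected. The tag triplet acts as a protein-level barcode, and the depositor describes this plasmid as the first of 20 EGFP-tagged combinations. The set was made for spatial epitope barcoding, in which antibody detection of tag combinations identifies clonal cell populations in tumour tissue.
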