Features (pLannotate 1.2.2; 32 found; start..end, strand, type, name):
     20..231     +  promoter       EF-1α core promoter: core promoter for human elongation factor EF-1α
    232..341     +  intron         EF-1α intron A (fragment): intron upstream of the start codon of human EF-1α
    967..1170    +  intron         EF-1α intron A: truncated intron upstream of the start codon of human EF-1α
   1179..1203    +  protein_bind   attB1: mutant version of attB; recombination site for the Gateway® BP reaction BP Clonase™
   1210..1806    +  CDS            PuroR (fragment): puromycin N-acetyltransferase; pac from Streptomyces; confers resistance to puromycin
   1816..1869    +  CDS            T2A: 2A peptide from Thosea asigna virus capsid protein Eukaryotic ribosomes fail to insert a peptide bond between the Gly and Pro residues, yielding separate polypeptides.
   1870..2586    +  CDS            EGFP: EGFP is a basic (constitutively fluorescent) green fluorescent protein published in 1996, derived from Aequorea victoria. It is reported to be a rapidly-maturing weak dimer with moderate acid sensitivity.
   2716..2740    -  protein_bind   attB2: mutant version of attB; recombination site for the Gateway® BP reaction BP Clonase™
   2758..3346    +  misc_feature   WPRE: woodchuck hepatitis virus posttranscriptional regulatory element
   3413..3432    +  misc_feature   cPPT/CTS (fragment): central polypurine tract and central termination sequence of HIV-1
   3434..3667    +  LTR            3' LTR (ΔU3): self-inactivating 3' long terminal repeat (LTR) from HIV-1
   3739..3860    +  polyA_signal   SV40 poly(A) signal: SV40 polyadenylation signal
   3900..4035    +  rep_origin     SV40 ori: SV40 origin of replication
   4056..4074    -  promoter       T7 promoter: promoter for bacteriophage T7 RNA polymerase
   4082..4237    +  CDS            lacZα (fragment): LacZα fragment of β-galactosidase; lacZ fragment
   4242..4670    +  rep_origin     f1 ori (sequence partly withheld): f1 bacteriophage origin of replication; arrow indicates direction of (+) strand synthesis
   4723..4827    +  promoter       AmpR promoter: bla
   4828..5688    +  CDS            AmpR: β-lactamase; bla; confers resistance to ampicillin, carbenicillin, and related antibiotics
   5859..6447    +  rep_origin     ori: high-copy-number ColE1/pMB1/pBR322/pUC origin of replication
   6630..6722    +  CDS            lacI (fragment): lac repressor; lacI; The lac repressor binds to the lac operator to inhibit transcription in E. coli. This inhibition can be relieved by adding lactose or isopropyl-β-D-thiogalactopyranoside (IPTG).
   6735..6756    +  protein_bind   CAP binding site: CAP binding activates transcription in the presence of cAMP. E. coli catabolite activator protein
   6771..6801    +  promoter       lac promoter: promoter for the E. coli lac operon
   6809..6825    +  protein_bind   lac operator: The lac repressor binds to the lac operator to inhibit transcription in E. coli. This inhibition can be relieved by adding lactose or isopropyl-β-D-thiogalactopyranoside (IPTG). lac repressor encoded by lacI
   6870..6888    +  promoter       T3 promoter: promoter for bacteriophage T3 RNA polymerase
   6916..7142    +  promoter       RSV promoter: Rous sarcoma virus enhancer/promoter
   7143..7323    +  LTR            5' LTR (truncated): truncated 5' long terminal repeat (LTR) from HIV-1
   7370..7495    +  misc_feature   HIV-1 Ψ: packaging signal of human immunodeficiency virus type 1
   7479..7842    +  CDS            HIV-1 gag (fragment): gag protein from human immunodeficiency virus 1; gag
   7988..8221    +  misc_feature   RRE: The Rev response element (RRE) of HIV-1 allows for Rev-dependent mRNA export from the nucleus to the cytoplasm.
   8598..8698    +  CDS            Rev (fragment): human immunodeficiency virus 1 (HIV-1) Rev protein; rev; enhances nuclear export of unspliced and incompletely spliced viral mRNAs
   8716..8833    +  misc_feature   cPPT/CTS: central polypurine tract and central termination sequence of HIV-1
   8851..8871    +  protein_bind   attB4: mutant version of attB; core recombination site for the Gateway® BP reaction BP Clonase™
>Addgene plasmid #162079 | pEpicVector3G_Puro-T2A-EGFP-VSVg-StrepTagII-ProtC | addgene full sequence | sequence record 318134 | Addgene NGS Result
GGCTCCGGTGCCCGTCAGTGGGCAGAGCGCACATCGCCCACAGTCCCCGAGAAGTTGGGGGGAGGGGTCG
GCAATTGAACCGGTGCCTAGAGAAGGTGGCGCGGGGTAAACTGGGAAAGTGATGTCGTGTACTGGCTCCG
CCTTTTTCCCGAGGGTGGGGGAGAACCGTATATAAGTGCAGTAGTCGCCGTGAACGTTCTTTTTCGCAAC
GGGTTTGCCGCCAGAACACAGGTAAGTGCCGTGTGTGGTTCCCGCGGGCCTGGCCTCTTTACGGGTTATG
GCCCTTGCGTGCCTTGAATTACTTCCACCTGGCTGCAGTACGTGATTCTTGATCCCGAGCTTCGGGTTGG
AAGTGGGTGGGAGAGTTCGAGGCCTTGCGCTTAAGGAGCCCCTTCGCCTCGTGCTTGAGTTGAGGCCTGG
CCTGGGCGCTGGGGCCGCCGCGTGCGAATCTGGTGGCACCTTCGCGCCTGTCTCGCTGCTTTCGATAAGT
CTCTAGCCATTTAAAATTTTTGATGACCTGCTGCGACGCTTTTTTTCTGGCAAGATAGTCTTGTAAATGC
GGGCCAAGATCTGCACACTGGTATTTCGGTTTTTGGGGCCGCGGGCGGCGACGGGGCCCGTGCGTCCCAG
CGCACATGTTCGGCGAGGCGGGGCCTGCGAGCGCGGCCACCGAGAATCGGACGGGGGTAGTCTCAAGCTG
GCCGGCCTGCTCTGGTGCCTGGTCTCGCGCCGCCGTGTATCGCCCCGCCCTGGGCGGCAAGGCTGGCCCG
GTCGGCACCAGTTGCGTGAGCGGAAAGATGGCCGCTTCCCGGCCCTGCTGCAGGGAGCTCAAAATGGAGG
ACGCGGCGCTCGGGAGAGCGGGCGGGTGAGTCACCCACACAAAGGAAAAGGGCCTTTCCGTCCTCAGCCG
TCGCTTCATGTGACTCCACGGAGTACCGGGCGCCGTCCAGGCACCTCGATTAGTTCTCGAGCTTTTGGAG
TACGTCGTCTTTAGGTTGGGGGGAGGGGTTTTATGCGATGGAGTTTCCCCACACTGAGTGGGTGGAGACT
GAAGTTAGGCCAGCTTGGCACTTGATGTAATTCTCCTTGGAATTTGCCCTTTTTGAGTTTGGATCTTGGT
TCATTCTCAAGCCTCAGACAGTGGTTCAAAGTTTTTTTCTTCCATTTCAGGTGTCGTGACAAGTTTGTAC
AAAAAAGCAGGCTGCCACCATGACCGAGTACAAGCCCACGGTGCGCCTCGCCACCCGCGACGACGTCCCC
AGGGCCGTACGCACCCTCGCCGCCGCGTTCGCCGACTACCCCGCCACGCGCCACACCGTCGATCCGGACC
GCCACATCGAGCGGGTCACCGAGCTGCAAGAACTCTTCCTCACGCGCGTCGGGCTCGACATCGGCAAGGT
GTGGGTCGCGGACGACGGCGCCGCGGTGGCGGTCTGGACCACGCCGGAGAGCGTCGAAGCGGGGGCGGTG
TTCGCCGAGATCGGCCCGCGCATGGCCGAGTTGAGCGGTTCCCGGCTGGCCGCGCAGCAACAGATGGAAG
GCCTCCTGGCGCCGCACCGGCCCAAGGAGCCCGCGTGGTTCCTGGCCACCGTCGGCGTCTCGCCCGACCA
CCAGGGCAAGGGTCTGGGCAGCGCCGTCGTGCTCCCCGGAGTGGAGGCGGCCGAGCGCGCCGGGGTGCCC
GCCTTCCTGGAGACCTCCGCGCCCCGCAACCTCCCCTTCTACGAGCGGCTCGGCTTCACCGTCACCGCCG
ACGTCGAGGTGCCCGAAGGACCGCGCACCTGGTGCATGACCCGCAAGCCCGGTGCCGGAAGCGGAGAGGG
CAGGGGAAGTCTTCTAACATGCGGGGACGTGGAGGAAAATCCCGGCCCCATGGTGAGCAAGGGCGAGGAG
CTGTTCACCGGGGTGGTGCCCATCCTGGTCGAGCTGGACGGCGACGTAAACGGCCACAAGTTCAGCGTGT
CCGGCGAGGGCGAGGGCGATGCCACCTACGGCAAGCTGACCCTGAAGTTCATCTGCACCACCGGCAAGCT
GCCCGTGCCCTGGCCCACCCTCGTGACCACCCTGACCTACGGCGTGCAGTGCTTCAGCCGCTACCCCGAC
CACATGAAGCAGCACGACTTCTTCAAGTCCGCCATGCCCGAAGGCTACGTCCAGGAGCGCACCATCTTCT
TCAAGGACGACGGCAACTACAAGACCCGCGCCGAGGTGAAGTTCGAGGGCGACACCCTGGTGAACCGCAT
CGAGCTGAAGGGCATCGACTTCAAGGAGGACGGCAACATCCTGGGGCACAAGCTGGAGTACAACTACAAC
AGCCACAACGTCTATATCATGGCCGACAAGCAGAAGAACGGCATCAAGGTGAACTTCAAGATCCGCCACA
ACATCGAGGACGGCAGCGTGCAGCTCGCCGACCACTACCAGCAGAACACCCCCATCGGCGACGGCCCCGT
GCTGCTGCCCGACAACCACTACCTGAGCACCCAGTCCGCCCTGAGCAAAGACCCCAACGAGAAGCGCGAT
CACATGGTCCTGCTGGAGTTCGTGACCGCCGCCGGGATCACTCTCGGCATGGACGAGCTGTACAAGGGTG
GCAGCGGCGGCGGCGGCTCTGGCGGCTACACCGACATCGAGATGAATCGTCTGGGCAAGAACTGGAGCCA
CCCCCAGTTCGAGAAGGAAGATCAAGTTGATCCTCGTCTGATCGACGGCAAGTAAACCCAGCTTTCTTGT
ACAAAGTGGTGATAATCGAATTCCGATAATCAACCTCTGGATTACAAAATTTGTGAAAGATTGACTGGTA
TTCTTAACTATGTTGCTCCTTTTACGCTATGTGGATACGCTGCTTTAATGCCTTTGTATCATGCTATTGC
TTCCCGTATGGCTTTCATTTTCTCCTCCTTGTATAAATCCTGGTTGCTGTCTCTTTATGAGGAGTTGTGG
CCCGTTGTCAGGCAACGTGGCGTGGTGTGCACTGTGTTTGCTGACGCAACCCCCACTGGTTGGGGCATTG
CCACCACCTGTCAGCTCCTTTCCGGGACTTTCGCTTTCCCCCTCCCTATTGCCACGGCGGAACTCATCGC
CGCCTGCCTTGCCCGCTGCTGGACAGGGGCTCGGCTGTTGGGCACTGACAATTCCGTGGTGTTGTCGGGG
AAGCTGACGTCCTTTCCATGGCTGCTCGCCTGTGTTGCCACCTGGATTCTGCGCGGGACGTCCTTCTGCT
ACGTCCCTTCGGCCCTCAATCCAGCGGACCTTCCTTCCCGCGGCCTGCTGCCGGCTCTGCGGCCTCTTCC
GCGTCTTCGCCTTCGCCCTCAGACGAGTCGGATCTCCCTTTGGGCCGCCTCCCCGCATCGGGAATTCCCG
CGGTTCGCTTTAAGACCAATGACTTACAAGGCAGCTGTAGATCTTAGCCACTTTTTAAAAGAAAAGGGGG
GACTGGAAGGGCTAATTCACTCCCAACGAAGACAAGATCTGCTTTTTGCTTGTACTGGGTCTCTCTGGTT
AGACCAGATCTGAGCCTGGGAGCTCTCTGGCTAACTAGGGAACCCACTGCTTAAGCCTCAATAAAGCTTG
CCTTGAGTGCTTCAAGTAGTGTGTGCCCGTCTGTTGTGTGACTCTGGTAACTAGAGATCCCTCAGACCCT
TTTAGTCAGTGTGGAAAATCTCTAGCAGTAGTAGTTCATGTCATCTTATTATTCAGTATTTATAACTTGC
AAAGAAATGAATATCAGAGAGTGAGAGGAACTTGTTTATTGCAGCTTATAATGGTTACAAATAAAGCAAT
AGCATCACAAATTTCACAAATAAAGCATTTTTTTCACTGCATTCTAGTTGTGGTTTGTCCAAACTCATCA
ATGTATCTTATCATGTCTGGCTCTAGCTATCCCGCCCCTAACTCCGCCCATCCCGCCCCTAACTCCGCCC
AGTTCCGCCCATTCTCCGCCCCATGGCTGACTAATTTTTTTTATTTATGCAGAGGCCGAGGCCGCCTCGG
CCTCTGAGCTATTCCAGAAGTAGTGAGGAGGCTTTTTTGGAGGCCTAGGGACGTACCCAATTCGCCCTAT
AGTGAGTCGTATTACGCGCGCTCACTGGCCGTCGTTTTACAACGTCGTGACTGGGAAAACCCTGGCGTTA
CCCAACTTAATCGCCTTGCAGCACATCCCCCTTTCGCCAGCTGGCGTAATAGCGAAGAGGCCCGCACCGA
TCGCCCTTCCCAACAGTTGCGCAGCCTGAATGGCGAATGGG
[124 nt withheld, positions 4242-4365]
C
[91 nt withheld, positions 4367-4457]
A
[49 nt withheld, positions 4459-4507]
CCTTTGACGTTGGAGTCCACGTTCTTT
[37 nt withheld, positions 4535-4571]
ACCCTATCTCGGTCTATTCTTTTGATTTATAAGGGATTTTGCCGATTTCGGCCTATTGGTTAAAAAATGA
GCTGATTTAACAAAAATTTAACGCGAATTTTAACAAAATATTAACGCTTACAATTTAGGTGGCACTTTTC
GGGGAAATGTGCGCGGAACCCCTATTTGTTTATTTTTCTAAATACATTCAAATATGTATCCGCTCATGAG
ACAATAACCCTGATAAATGCTTCAATAATATTGAAAAAGGAAGAGTATGAGTATTCAACATTTCCGTGTC
GCCCTTATTCCCTTTTTTGCGGCATTTTGCCTTCCTGTTTTTGCTCACCCAGAAACGCTGGTGAAAGTAA
AAGATGCTGAAGATCAGTTGGGTGCACGAGTGGGTTACATCGAACTGGATCTCAACAGCGGTAAGATCCT
TGAGAGTTTTCGCCCCGAAGAACGTTTTCCAATGATGAGCACTTTTAAAGTTCTGCTATGTGGCGCGGTA
TTATCCCGTATTGACGCCGGGCAAGAGCAACTCGGTCGCCGCATACACTATTCTCAGAATGACTTGGTTG
AGTACTCACCAGTCACAGAAAAGCATCTTACGGATGGCATGACAGTAAGAGAATTATGCAGTGCTGCCAT
AACCATGAGTGATAACACTGCGGCCAACTTACTTCTGACAACGATCGGAGGACCGAAGGAGCTAACCGCT
TTTTTGCACAACATGGGGGATCATGTAACTCGCCTTGATCGTTGGGAACCGGAGCTGAATGAAGCCATAC
CAAACGACGAGCGTGACACCACGATGCCTGTAGCAATGGCAACAACGTTGCGCAAACTATTAACTGGCGA
ACTACTTACTCTAGCTTCCCGGCAACAATTAATAGACTGGATGGAGGCGGATAAAGTTGCAGGACCACTT
CTGCGCTCGGCCCTTCCGGCTGGCTGGTTTATTGCTGATAAATCTGGAGCCGGTGAGCGTGGGTCTCGCG
GTATCATTGCAGCACTGGGGCCAGATGGTAAGCCCTCCCGTATCGTAGTTATCTACACGACGGGGAGTCA
GGCAACTATGGATGAACGAAATAGACAGATCGCTGAGATAGGTGCCTCACTGATTAAGCATTGGTAACTG
TCAGACCAAGTTTACTCATATATACTTTAGATTGATTTAAAACTTCATTTTTAATTTAAAAGGATCTAGG
TGAAGATCCTTTTTGATAATCTCATGACCAAAATCCCTTAACGTGAGTTTTCGTTCCACTGAGCGTCAGA
CCCCGTAGAAAAGATCAAAGGATCTTCTTGAGATCCTTTTTTTCTGCGCGTAATCTGCTGCTTGCAAACA
AAAAAACCACCGCTACCAGCGGTGGTTTGTTTGCCGGATCAAGAGCTACCAACTCTTTTTCCGAAGGTAA
CTGGCTTCAGCAGAGCGCAGATACCAAATACTGTTCTTCTAGTGTAGCCGTAGTTAGGCCACCACTTCAA
GAACTCTGTAGCACCGCCTACATACCTCGCTCTGCTAATCCTGTTACCAGTGGCTGCTGCCAGTGGCGAT
AAGTCGTGTCTTACCGGGTTGGACTCAAGACGATAGTTACCGGATAAGGCGCAGCGGTCGGGCTGAACGG
GGGGTTCGTGCACACAGCCCAGCTTGGAGCGAACGACCTACACCGAACTGAGATACCTACAGCGTGAGCT
ATGAGAAAGCGCCACGCTTCCCGAAGAGAGAAAGGCGGACAGGTATCCGGTAAGCGGCAGGGTCGGAACA
GGAGAGCGCACGAGGGAGCTTCCAGGGGGAAACGCCTGGTATCTTTATAGTCCTGTCGGGTTTCGCCACC
TCTGACTTGAGCGTCGATTTTTGTGATGCTCGTCAGGGGGGCGGAGCCTATGGAAAAACGCCAGCAACGC
GGCCTTTTTACGGTTCCTGGCCTTTTGCTGGCCTTTTGCTCACATGTTCTTTCCTGCGTTATCCCCTGAT
TCTGTGGATAACCGTATTACCGCCTTTGAGTGAGCTGATACCGCTCGCCGCAGCCGAACGACCGAGCGCA
GCGAGTCAGTGAGCGAGGAAGCGGAAGAGCGCCCAATACGCAAACCGCCTCTCCCCGCGCGTTGGCCGAT
TCATTAATGCAGCTGGCACGACAGGTTTCCCGACTGGAAAGCGGGCAGTGAGCGCAACGCAATTAATGTG
AGTTAGCTCACTCATTAGGCACCCCAGGCTTTACACTTTATGCTTCCGGCTCGTATGTTGTGTGGAATTG
TGAGCGGATAACAATTTCACACAGGAAACAGCTATGACCATGATTACGCCAAGCGCGCAATTAACCCTCA
CTAAAGGGAACAAAAGCTGGAGCTGCAAGCTTAATGTAGTCTTATGCAATACTCTTGTAGTCTTGCAACA
TGGTAACGATGAGTTAGCAACATGCCTTACAAGGAGAGAAAAAGCACCGTGCATGCCGATTGGTGGAAGT
AAGGTGGTACGATCGTGCCTTATTAGGAAGGCAACAGACGGGTCTGACATGGATTGGACGAACCACTGAA
TTGCCGCATTGCAGAGATATTGTATTTAAGTGCCTAGCTCGATACATAAACGGGTCTCTCTGGTTAGACC
AGATCTGAGCCTGGGAGCTCTCTGGCTAACTAGGGAACCCACTGCTTAAGCCTCAATAAAGCTTGCCTTG
AGTGCTTCAAGTAGTGTGTGCCCGTCTGTTGTGTGACTCTGGTAACTAGAGATCCCTCAGACCCTTTTAG
TCAGTGTGGAAAATCTCTAGCAGTGGCGCCCGAACAGGGACTTGAAAGCGAAAGGGAAACCAGAGGAGCT
CTCTCGACGCAGGACTCGGCTTGCTGAAGCGCGCACGGCAAGAGGCGAGGGGCGGCGACTGGTGAGTACG
CCAAAAATTTTGACTAGCGGAGGCTAGAAGGAGAGAGATGGGTGCGAGAGCGTCAGTATTAAGCGGGGGA
GAATTAGATCGCGATGGGAAAAAATTCGGTTAAGGCCAGGGGGAAAGAAAAAATATAAATTAAAACATAT
AGTATGGGCAAGCAGGGAGCTAGAACGATTCGCAGTTAATCCTGGCCTGTTAGAAACATCAGAAGGCTGT
AGACAAATACTGGGACAGCTACAACCATCCCTTCAGACAGGATCAGAAGAACTTAGATCATTATATAATA
CAGTAGCAACCCTCTATTGTGTGCATCAAAGGATAGAGATAAAAGACACCAAGGAAGCTTTAGACAAGAT
AGAGGAAGAGCAAAACAAAAGTAAGACCACCGCACAGCAAGCGGCCGCTGATCTTCAGACCTGGAGGAGG
AGATATGAGGGACAATTGGAGAAGTGAATTATATAAATATAAAGTAGTAAAAATTGAACCATTAGGAGTA
GCACCCACCAAGGCAAAGAGAAGAGTGGTGCAGAGAGAAAAAAGAGCAGTGGGAATAGGAGCTTTGTTCC
TTGGGTTCTTGGGAGCAGCAGGAAGCACTATGGGCGCAGCGTCAATGACGCTGACGGTACAGGCCAGACA
ATTATTGTCTGGTATAGTGCAGCAGCAGAACAATTTGCTGAGGGCTATTGAGGCGCAACAGCATCTGTTG
CAACTCACAGTCTGGGGCATCAAGCAGCTCCAGGCAAGAATCCTGGCTGTGGAAAGATACCTAAAGGATC
AACAGCTCCTGGGGATTTGGGGTTGCTCTGGAAAACTCATTTGCACCACTGCTGTGCCTTGGAATGCTAG
TTGGAGTAATAAATCTCTGGAACAGATTTGGAATCACACGACCTGGATGGAGTGGGACAGAGAAATTAAC
AATTACACAAGCTTAATACACTCCTTAATTGAAGAATCGCAAAACCAGCAAGAAAAGAATGAACAAGAAT
TATTGGAATTAGATAAATGGGCAAGTTTGTGGAATTGGTTTAACATAACAAATTGGCTGTGGTATATAAA
ATTATTCATAATGATAGTAGGAGGCTTGGTAGGTTTAAGAATAGTTTTTGCTGTACTTTCTATAGTGAAT
AGAGTTAGGCAGGGATATTCACCATTATCGTTTCAGACCCACCTCCCAACCCCGAGGGGACCCGACAGGC
CCGAAGGAATAGAAGAAGAAGGTGGAGAGAGAGACAGAGACAGATCCATTCGATTAGTGAACGGATCTCG
ACGGTATCGCTAGCTTTTAAAAGAAAAGGGGGGATTGGGGGGTACAGTGCAGGGGAAAGAATAGTAGACA
TAATAGCAACAGACATACAAACTAAAGAATTACAAAAACAAATTACAAAAATTCAAAATTTTACTAGTGA
TTATCGGATCAACTTTGTATAGAAAAGTTG
